Addgene plasmid #202240: pBC081
Purpose: Level 2 for strain-specific barcode DNA tag with bc108 through Tn7 bacterial insertion, Gentamicin selectable marker and GFP fluorescent marker
Depositing lab: Paul Schulze-Lefert. Depositing organization: Max Planck Institute for Plant Breeding Research. Publication: Chromosomal barcodes for simultaneous tracking of near-isogenic bacterial strains in plant microbiota. Ordon J, Thouin J, Nakano RT, Ma KW, Zhang P, Huettel B, Garrido-Oter R, Schulze-Lefert P. Nat Microbiol. 2024 Apr;9(4):1117-1129. doi: 10.1038/s41564-024-01619-8. Epub 2024 Mar 19. PubMed 38503974.
Backbone
  Vector backbone: pBCC090
  Vector type: Bacterial Expression
  Selectable markers: Gentamicin
Growth in bacteria
  Bacterial resistance: Kan + DAP
  Growth temperature: 37°C
  Growth strain: E.coli BW29427
  Growth instructions: Requires media that contains DAP. A supplement
  Copy number: Low Copy
Gene/Insert
  Gene/Insert name: bc108
  Species: Synthetic
  Cloning method: Restriction Enzyme; 5′ cloning site unknown (unknown if destroyed)
Terms and licenses: Academic/Nonprofit Terms; Industry Terms: Not Available to Industry
Depositor comments: This plasmid can be transformed into E. coli BW29427 supplemented with 50 µg/mL of diaminopimelic acid (DAP) or any Pir1 strain. Please visit https://doi.org/10.1101/2023.04.20.537712 for bioRxiv preprint.
How to cite: pBC081 was a gift from Paul Schulze-Lefert (Addgene plasmid # 202240 ; http://n2t.net/addgene:202240 ; RRID:Addgene_202240)
