[The description below was written by a language model from this plasmid's Addgene catalogue record and pLannotate feature annotations shown in this document.]
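Description:
pBC081 is a 6,969-nt "Level 2" mini-Tn7 delivery plasmid built on the pBCC090 backbone. It is designed to insert a strain-specific synthetic DNA barcode (bc108) into a bacterial chromosome together with a gentamicin resistance marker and a green fluorescent marker. It is a conditionally replicating, mobilisable vector. Its R6K γ origin works only in hosts that supply the pi initiator protein, which is why the record specifies a Pir-type strain or the diaminopimelic acid-auxotrophic E. coli BW29427. An incP oriT allows conjugative transfer into recipient bacteria, where the plasmid cannot replicate. The backbone is maintained at low copy with kanamycin selection through aphA1. It also carries sacB with its native promoter, which confers sucrose sensitivity and can serve as a counter-selection against cells that retain the backbone.

The transposable payload lies between the Tn7R and Tn7L ends. It contains a gentamicin acetyltransferase gene (aacC1) driven by the class 1 integron Pc promoter and flanked by FRT sites, an arrangement that generally allows FLP-mediated removal of the marker after integration. Downstream, a tac promoter with a lac operator drives a fluorescent protein ORF, which the automated annotation labels hfriFP and the catalogue describes as GFP. Lambda t0 and rrnB T1 terminators insulate the cassettes. The bc108 barcode itself is not annotated in the feature table; an unannotated stretch between the final t0 terminator and Tn7L may hold it, but the record does not confirm this. No Tn7 transposase genes are annotated, so transposition functions presumably come from elsewhere. The associated work uses such chromosomal barcodes to track near-isogenic bacterial strains simultaneously within plant microbiota.
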