Features (pLannotate 1.2.2; 21 found; start..end, strand, type, name):
     85..284     -  mobile_element Tn7R (fragment): mini-Tn7 element (right end of the Tn7 transposon) Tn7
    308..402     +  terminator     lambda t0 terminator: transcription terminator from phage lambda
    412..441     +  CDS            CmR (fragment): chloramphenicol acetyltransferase confers resistance to chloramphenicol
    504..590     +  terminator     rrnB T1 terminator: Escherichia coli rrnB; transcription terminator T1 from the E. coli rrnB gene
    623..670     -  protein_bind   FRT: FLP-mediated recombination occurs in the 8-bp core sequence TCTAGAAA (Turan and Bode, 2011). FLP recombinase from the Saccharomyces cerevisiae 2μ plasmid
    711..739     +  promoter       Pc promoter: intI1 (promoter lies within the coding sequence); class 1 integron promoter
    928..1461    +  CDS            GmR: gentamycin acetyltransferase; aacC1; confers resistance to gentamycin
   1591..1624    -  protein_bind   FRT (minimal): supports FLP-mediated excision but not integration (Turan and Bode, 2011) FLP recombinase from the Saccharomyces cerevisiae 2μ plasmid
   1666..1694    +  promoter       tac promoter: strong E. coli promoter; hybrid between the trp and lac UV5 promoters
   1702..1718    +  protein_bind   lac operator: The lac repressor binds to the lac operator to inhibit transcription in E. coli. This inhibition can be relieved by adding lactose or isopropyl-β-D-thiogalactopyranoside (IPTG). lac repressor encoded by lacI
   1741..2454    +  CDS            hfriFP: hfriFP is a fluorescent protein published in 2013, derived from Herbaspirillum frisingense.
   2477..2571    +  terminator     lambda t0 terminator: transcription terminator from phage lambda
   2973..3138    -  mobile_element Tn7L: mini-Tn7 element (left end of the Tn7 transposon) Tn7
   3181..3626    +  promoter       sacB promoter: sacR; sacB promoter and control region
   3627..5048    +  CDS            SacB: secreted levansucrase that renders bacterial growth sensitive to sucrose; Bacillus subtilis sacB; negative selection marker
   5096..5120    +  CDS            lacZα (fragment): LacZα fragment of β-galactosidase; lacZ fragment
   5131..5225    +  terminator     lambda t0 terminator: transcription terminator from phage lambda
   5357..6169    +  CDS            aphA1: KKA1_ECOLX - Also known as nptI. Protein inferred from homology: Swiss-Prot protein existence level 3. Resistance to kanamycin and structurally-related aminoglycosides, including amikacin. From Escherichia coli.
   6339..6447    +  oriT           oriT: incP origin of transfer
   6458..6846    +  rep_origin     R6K γ ori: γ replication origin from E. coli plasmid R6K; requires the R6K initiator protein pi for replication
   6877..6963    -  terminator     rrnB T1 terminator: Escherichia coli rrnB; transcription terminator T1 from the E. coli rrnB gene
>Addgene plasmid #202240 | pBC081 | addgene full sequence | sequence record 419131 | Addgene NGS Result
TTAATTAAAGCGGATAACAATTTCACACAGGAGGCCGCCTAGGCCGCGGCCGCGCGAATTTGCCGAATTC
GGATCCGGAGGGAGTGTGGGCGGACAATAAAGTCTTAAACTGAACAAAATAGATCTAAACTATGACAATA
AAGTCTTAAACTAGACAGAATAGTTGTAAACTGAAATCAGTCCAGTTATGCTGTGAAAAAGCATACTGGA
CTTTTGTTATGGCTAAAGCAAACTCTTCATTTTCTGAAGTGCAAATTGCCCGTCGTATTAAAGAGGGGCG
TGGCGCTGCAAGAATTCAAGCTTGGAGGACTCCTGTTGATAGATCCAGTAATGACCTCAGAACTCCATCT
GGATTTGTTCAGAACGCTCGGTTGCCGCCGGGCGTTTTTTATTGGTGAGAATCCAAGCTAGACTGCGATG
AGTGGCAGGGCGGGGCGTAATTTCTTAAGGCAGTTATTGGTGCCCTTAAACGCCTGGGGTAATGACTCTC
TAGCTTGAGGCATCAAATAAAACGAAAGGCTCAGTCGAAAGACTGGGCCTTTCGTTTTATCTGTTGTTTG
TCGGTGAACGCTCTCCTGAGTAGGACAAATCCGCCCGCCGCTGCAAGAATTCAAGCTTGGAGGAAGTTCC
TATACTTTCTAGAGAATAGGAACTTCGGAATAGGAACTTCAAGATCCCCTGATTCCCTTTGTCAACAGCA
ATGGATCGAATTGACATAAGCCTGTTCGGTTCGTAAACTGTAATGCAAGTAGCGTATGCGCTCACGCAAC
TGGTCCAGAACCTTGACCGAACGCAGCGGTGGTAACGGCGCAGTGGCGGTTTTCATGGCTTGTTATGACT
GTTTTTTTGTACAGTCTATGCCTCGGGCATCCAAGCAGCAAGCGCGTTACGCCGTGGGTCGATGTTTGAT
GTTATGGAGCAGCAACGATGTTACGCAGCAGCAACGATGTTACGCAGCAGGGCAGTCGCCCTAAAACAAA
GTTAGGTGGCTCAAGTATGGGCATCATTCGCACATGTAGGCTCGGCCCTGACCAAGTCAAATCCATGCGG
GCTGCTCTTGATCTTTTCGGTCGTGAGTTCGGAGACGTAGCCACCTACTCCCAACATCAGCCGGACTCCG
ATTACCTCGGGAACTTGCTCCGTAGTAAGACATTCATCGCGCTTGCTGCCTTCGACCAAGAAGCGGTTGT
TGGCGCTCTCGCGGCTTACGTTCTGCCCAAGTTTGAGCAGCCGCGTAGTGAGATCTATATCTATGATCTC
GCAGTCTCCGGCGAGCACCGGAGGCAGGGCATTGCCACCGCGCTCATCAATCTCCTCAAGCATGAGGCCA
ACGCGCTTGGTGCTTATGTGATCTACGTGCAAGCAGATTACGGTGACGATCCCGCAGTGGCTCTCTATAC
AAAGTTGGGCATACGGGAAGAAGTGATGCACTTTGATATCGACCCAAGTACCGCCACCTAACAATTCGTT
CAAGCCGAGATCGGCTTCCCGGCCGCGGAGTTGTTCGGTAAATTGTCACAACGCCGCGGCCAATTCGATC
TAGAATTCCATTGAGTAAGTTTTTAAGCACATCAGCTTCAAAAGCGCTCTGAAGTTCCTATACTTTCTAG
AGAATAGGAACTTCGGAATAGGTACTTCCGCTACTAGAATTCGAGCGGGGAATTCTTGACAATTAATCAT
CGGCTCGTATAATGTGTGGAATTGTGAGCGGATAACAATTTTCACACAGGAAACAGCTAAATGCGTAAAG
GAGAAGAACTTTTCACTGGAGTTGTCCCAATTCTTGTTGAATTAGATGGTGATGTTAATGGGCACAAATT
TTCTGTCAGTGGAGAGGGTGAAGGTGATGCAACATACGGAAAACTTACCCTTAAATTTATTTGCACTACT
GGAAAACTACCTGTTCCATGGCCAACACTTGTCACTACTTTCGGTTATGGTGTTCAATGCTTTGCGAGAT
ACCCAGATCATATGAAACAGCATGACTTTTTCAAGAGTGTCATGCCCGAAGGTTATGTACAGGAAAGAAC
TATATTTTTCAAAGATGACGGGAACTACAAGACACGTGCTGAAGTCAAGTTTGAAGGTGATACCCTTGTT
AATAGAATCGAGTTAAAAGGTATTGATTTTAAAGAAGATGGAAACATTCTTGGACACAAATTGGAATACA
ACTATAACTCACACAATGTATACATCATGGCAGACAAACAAAAGAATGGAATCAAAGTTAACTTCAAAAT
TAGACACAACATTGAAGATGGAAGCGTTCAACTAGCAGACCATTATCAACAAAATACTCCAATTGGCGAT
GGCCCTGTCCTTTTACCAGACAACCATTACCTGTCCACACAATCTGCCCTTTCGAAAGATCCCAACGAAA
AGAGAGACCACATGGTCCTTCTTGAGTTTGTAACAGCTGCTGGGATTACACATGGCATGGATGAACTATA
CAAATGAGCTTAATTAGCTGAGCTTGGACTCCTGTTGATAGATCCAGTAATGACCTCAGAACTCCATCTG
GATTTGTTCAGAACGCTCGGTTGCCGCCGGGCGTTTTTTATTGGTGAGAATCTCCCGCTTTACGAATTCC
CATGGGGAGCATGCGGAGTTACGTCATCCCCACCTTCCGCTGCGTTCTTCATCGATGCCCGCTTAGTGAT
ATGCTTAAAACTCCAAGCACAGCCTTCTCCCCATGGCAAGTACAACTGAGCGAGTTCTCGAATCTAGCAT
TAATGCGAAACGCTTGACGTCAGCCGACGGTTGTAGGCATTTGCGAAACGCTTGACGTCAGCCGACGGTT
GTAGGCATAATGTCGGATCACCTAATGAGGGACAACCAAGGACCCATGGGGATGCTGGTTGTCATTGCCC
CTCCTTCCTCTAAGTGATAAGGTTACTTCCTCTAAATGACCAAGCAGGGTATCTAATCCTGTTAACGCTC
GCTCAGAGAATTCGCATGCGGAGTCGAGGGAGAACCAGATAAGTGAAATCTAGTTCCAAACTATTTTGTC
ATTTTTAATTTTCGTATTAGCTTACGACGCTACACCCAGTTCCCATCTATTTTGTCACTCTTCCCTAAAT
AATCCTTAAAAACTCCATTTCCACCCCTCCCAGTTCCCAACTATTTTGTCCGCCCACACGCTGAGCGAAT
TCCACGCTTGTGGAATTCCTCGAGGGAGTTCACATATACCTGCCGTTCACTATTATTTAGTGAAATGAGA
TATTATGATATTTTCTGAATTGTGATTAAAAAGGCAACTTTATGCCCATGCAACAGAAACTATAAAAAAT
ACAGAGAATGAAAAGAAACAGATAGATTTTTTAGTTCTTTAGGCCCGTAGTCTGCAAATCCTTTTATGAT
TTTCTATCAAACAAAAGAGGAAAATAGACCAGTTGCAATCCAAACGAGAGTCTAATAGAATGAGGTCGAA
AAGTAAATCGCGCGGGTTTGTTACTGATAAAGCAGGCAAGACCTAAAATGTGTAAAGGGCAAAGTGTATA
CTTTGGCGTCACCCCTTACATATTTTAGGTCTTTTTTTATTGTGCGTAACTAACTTGCCATCTTCAAACA
GGAGGGCTGGAAGAAGCAGACCGCTAACACAGTACATAAAAAAGGAGACATGAACGATGAACATCAAAAA
GTTTGCAAAACAAGCAACAGTATTAACCTTTACTACCGCACTGCTGGCAGGAGGCGCAACTCAAGCGTTT
GCGAAAGAAACGAACCAAAAGCCATATAAGGAAACATACGGCATTTCCCATATTACACGCCATGATATGC
TGCAAATCCCTGAACAGCAAAAAAATGAAAAATATCAAGTTCCTGAATTCGATTCGTCCACAATTAAAAA
TATCTCTTCTGCAAAAGGCCTGGACGTTTGGGACAGCTGGCCATTACAAAACGCTGACGGCACTGTCGCA
AACTATCACGGCTACCACATCGTCTTTGCATTAGCCGGAGATCCTAAAAATGCGGATGACACATCGATTT
ACATGTTCTATCAAAAAGTCGGCGAAACTTCTATTGACAGCTGGAAAAACGCTGGCCGCGTCTTTAAAGA
CAGCGACAAATTCGATGCAAATGATTCTATCCTAAAAGACCAAACACAAGAATGGTCAGGTTCAGCCACA
TTTACATCTGACGGAAAAATCCGTTTATTCTACACTGATTTCTCCGGTAAACATTACGGCAAACAAACAC
TGACAACTGCACAAGTTAACGTATCAGCATCAGACAGCTCTTTGAACATCAACGGTGTAGAGGATTATAA
ATCAATCTTTGACGGTGACGGAAAAACGTATCAAAATGTACAGCAGTTCATCGATGAAGGCAACTACAGC
TCAGGCGACAACCATACGCTGAGAGATCCTCACTACGTAGAAGATAAAGGCCACAAATACTTAGTATTTG
AAGCAAACACTGGAACTGAAGATGGCTACCAAGGCGAAGAATCTTTATTTAACAAAGCATACTATGGCAA
AAGCACATCATTCTTCCGTCAAGAAAGTCAAAAACTTCTGCAAAGCGATAAAAAACGCACGGCTGAGTTA
GCAAACGGCGCTCTCGGTATGATTGAGCTAAACGATGATTACACACTGAAAAAAGTGATGAAACCGCTGA
TTGCATCTAACACAGTAACAGATGAAATTGAACGCGCGAACGTCTTTAAAATGAACGGCAAATGGTACCT
GTTCACTGACTCCCGCGGATCAAAAATGACGATTGACGGCATTACGTCTAACGATATTTACATGCTTGGT
TATGTTTCTAATTCTTTAACTGGCCCATACAAGCCGCTGAACAAAACTGGCCTTGTGTTAAAAATGGATC
TTGATCCTAACGATGTAACCTTTACTTACTCACACTTCGCTGTACCTCAAGCGAAAGGAAACAATGTCGT
GATTACAAGCTATATGACAAACAGAGGATTCTACGCAGACAAACAATCAACGTTTGCGCCAAGCTTCCTG
CTGAACATCAAAGGCAAGAAAACATCTGTTGTCAAAGACAGCATCCTTGAACAAGGACAATTAACAGTTA
ACAAATAAATTCGCTGAGCGAGGATGCACATGTGACCGAGGGAAGCTTGCGGCCGCGTCGTGACTGGGAA
AACCCTGGCGACTAGTCTTGGACTCCTGTTGATAGATCCAGTAATGACCTCAGAACTCCATCTGGATTTG
TTCAGAACGCTCGGTTGCCGCCGGGCGTTTTTTATTGGTGAGAATCCAGGGGTCCCCAATAATTACGATT
TAAATTTGTGTCTCAAAATCTCTGATGTTACATTGCACAAGATAAAAATATATCATCATGAACAATAAAA
CTGTCTGCTTACATAAACAGTAATACAAGGGGTGTTATGAGCCATATTCAGCGTGAAACGAGCTGTAGCC
GTCCGCGTCTGAACAGCAACATGGATGCGGATCTGTATGGCTATAAATGGGCGCGTGATAACGTGGGTCA
GAGCGGCGCGACCATTTATCGTCTGTATGGCAAACCGGATGCGCCGGAACTGTTTCTGAAACATGGCAAA
GGCAGCGTGGCGAACGATGTGACCGATGAAATGGTGCGTCTGAACTGGCTGACCGAATTTATGCCGCTGC
CGACCATTAAACATTTTATTCGCACCCCGGATGATGCGTGGCTGCTGACCACCGCGATTCCGGGCAAAAC
CGCGTTTCAGGTGCTGGAAGAATATCCGGATAGCGGCGAAAACATTGTGGATGCGCTGGCCGTGTTTCTG
CGTCGTCTGCATAGCATTCCGGTGTGCAACTGCCCGTTTAACAGCGATCGTGTGTTTCGTCTGGCCCAGG
CGCAGAGCCGTATGAACAACGGCCTGGTGGATGCGAGCGATTTTGATGATGAACGTAACGGCTGGCCGGT
GGAACAGGTGTGGAAAGAAATGCATAAACTGCTGCCGTTTAGCCCGGATAGCGTGGTGACCCACGGCGAT
TTTAGCCTGGATAACCTGATTTTCGATGAAGGCAAACTGATTGGCTGCATTGATGTGGGCCGTGTGGGCA
TTGCGGATCGTTATCAGGATCTGGCCATTCTGTGGAACTGCCTGGGCGAATTTAGCCCGAGCCTGCAAAA
ACGTCTGTTTCAGAAATATGGCATTGATAATCCGGATATGAACAAACTGCAATTTCATCTGATGCTGGAT
GAATTTTTCTAATAATTAATTGGACCGCGGTCCGCGCGTTGTCCTTTTCCGCTGCATAACCCTGCTTCGG
GGTCATTATAGCGATTTTTTCGGTATATCCATCCTTTTTCGCACGATATACAGGATTTTGCCAAAGGGTT
CGTGTAGACTTTCCTTGGTGTATCCAACGGCGTCAGCCGGGCAGGATAGGTGAAGTAGGCCCACCCGCGA
GCGGGTGTTCCTTCTTCACTGTCCCTTATTCGCACCTGGCGGTGCTCAACGGGAATCCTGCTCTGCGAGG
CTGGCCGTAGGCCGGCCGATCTGAAGATCAGCAGTTCAACCTGTTGATAGTACGTACTAAGCTCTCATGT
TTCACGTACTAAGCTCTCATGTTTAACGTACTAAGCTCTCATGTTTAACGAACTAAACCCTCATGGCTAA
CGTACTAAGCTCTCATGGCTAACGTACTAAGCTCTCATGTTTCACGTACTAAGCTCTCATGTTTGAACAA
TAAAATTAATATAAATCAGCAACTTAAATAGCCTCTAAGGTTTTAAGTTTTATAAGAAAAAAAAGAATAT
ATAAGGCTTTTAAAGCCTTTAAGGTTTAACGGTTGTGGACAACAAGCCAGGGATGTAACGCACTGAGAAG
CCCTTAGAGCCTCTCAAAGCAATTTTGAGTGACACAGGAACACTTAACGGCTGACATGGGGCGCGCCCAG
CTGTCTAGGGCGGCGGATTTGTCCTACTCAGGAGAGCGTTCACCGACAAACAACAGATAAAACGAAAGGC
CCAGTCTTTCGACTGAGCCTTTCGTTTTATTTGATGCCT
